Addgene plasmid #133610: GWF314
Purpose: CXCR4-com, NLS-com-GNCR1-P2a-BFP
Depositing lab: Dustin Maly. Depositing organization: University of Washington. Publication: Multi-input chemical control of protein dimerization for programming graded cellular responses. Foight GW, Wang Z, Wei CT, Jr Greisen P, Warner KM, Cunningham-Bryant D, Park K, Brunette TJ, Sheffler W, Baker D, Maly DJ. Nat Biotechnol. 2019 Sep 9. pii: 10.1038/s41587-019-0242-8. doi: 10.1038/s41587-019-0242-8. PubMed 31501561.
Backbone
  Vector backbone: pJZC43
  Vector type: Mammalian Expression
Growth in bacteria
  Bacterial resistance: Ampicillin, 100 μg/mL
  Growth temperature: 37°C
  Growth strain: DH5alpha
  Copy number: High Copy
Gene/Insert
  Gene/Insert name: CXCR4-6-com, com-GNCR1, BFP
  gRNA/shRNA sequence: GCAGACGCGAGGAAGGAGGGCGC
Terms and licenses: Academic/Nonprofit Terms; Industry Terms: Not Available to Industry
How to cite: GWF314 was a gift from Dustin Maly (Addgene plasmid # 133610 ; http://n2t.net/addgene:133610 ; RRID:Addgene_133610)
