[The description below was written by a language model from this plasmid's Addgene catalogue record and pLannotate feature annotations shown in this document.]
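Description:
GWF314 is an 8.7 kb mammalian expression plasmid built on the pJZC43 backbone, and its feature table shows the architecture of an HIV-1-derived lentiviral transfer vector. A CMV enhancer/promoter is fused to a truncated 5' LTR, followed by the Ψ packaging signal with a gag fragment, the RRE for Rev-dependent nuclear export, the cPPT/CTS, a WPRE downstream of the payload, and a second truncated LTR at the 3' end. In bacteria it is maintained at high copy through a ColE1/pUC-type origin and selected with ampicillin via the AmpR (β-lactamase) cassette.

The payload, flanked by two loxP sites in the same orientation, combines two units. The first is a scaffold guide RNA targeting CXCR4. An S. pyogenes tracrRNA-derived scaffold fragment is annotated, followed by a SUP4 terminator. The construct name indicates that the guide carries a com RNA hairpin, although neither the hairpin nor the promoter driving the guide appears in the feature table. The second unit is an internal CMV enhancer/promoter driving a fusion of the bacteriophage Mu Com RNA-binding protein, described in the record as NLS-com-GNCR1. This is linked through a P2A self-cleaving peptide to TagBFP, which marks expressing cells. The GNCR1 and P2A segments fall in an unannotated gap between com and TagBFP.

In this arrangement, Com protein should bind the com hairpin on the guide and so bring GNCR1 to the targeted CXCR4 locus. The associated publication concerns multi-input chemical control of protein dimerization, which suggests GNCR1 is a dimerization component for small-molecule-dependent recruitment of partner proteins. The record does not state GNCR1's function. A dCas9 and any partner effector would have to be supplied from other constructs.
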