Features (pLannotate 1.2.2; 25 found; start..end, strand, type, name):
      1..380     +  enhancer       CMV enhancer: human cytomegalovirus immediate early enhancer
    381..580     +  promoter       CMV promoter: human cytomegalovirus (CMV) immediate early promoter
    598..778     +  LTR            5' LTR (truncated): truncated 5' long terminal repeat (LTR) from HIV-1
    825..950     +  misc_feature   HIV-1 Ψ: packaging signal of human immunodeficiency virus type 1
    934..1272    +  CDS            HIV-1 gag (fragment): gag protein from human immunodeficiency virus 1; gag
   1447..1680    +  misc_feature   RRE: The Rev response element (RRE) of HIV-1 allows for Rev-dependent mRNA export from the nucleus to the cytoplasm.
   2057..2157    +  CDS            Rev (fragment): human immunodeficiency virus 1 (HIV-1) Rev protein; rev; enhances nuclear export of unspliced and incompletely spliced viral mRNAs
   2207..2324    +  misc_feature   cPPT/CTS: central polypurine tract and central termination sequence of HIV-1
   2577..2610    +  protein_bind   loxP: Cre-mediated recombination occurs in the 8-bp core sequence (GCATACAT). Cre recombinase
   2738..2805    +  misc_RNA       tracrRNA (fragment): trans-activating CRISPR RNA for the Streptococcus pyogenes CRISPR/Cas9 system
   2825..2844    +  terminator     SUP4 terminator: transcription terminator for the S. cerevisiae SUP4 tRNA gene
   2976..3279    +  enhancer       CMV enhancer: human cytomegalovirus immediate early enhancer
   3280..3483    +  promoter       CMV promoter: human cytomegalovirus (CMV) immediate early promoter
   3547..3732    +  CDS            com: COM_BPMU - Experimental evidence at protein level: Swiss-Prot protein existence level 1. Trans-acting positive regulator required for mom mRNA translation. Binds the com-mom mRNA 5' and destabilizes a translation inhibition stem to expose mom translation start signals. From Escherichia phage Mu (Bacteriophage Mu).
   4549..5244    +  CDS            TagBFP: TagBFP is a basic (constitutively fluorescent) blue fluorescent protein published in 2008, derived from Entacmaea quadricolor. It is reported to be a very rapidly-maturing monomer with very low acid sensitivity.
   5270..5303    +  protein_bind   loxP: Cre-mediated recombination occurs in the 8-bp core sequence (GCATACAT). Cre recombinase
   5336..5359    +  misc_feature   MCS (fragment): pBluescript multiple cloning site
   5359..5947    +  misc_feature   WPRE: woodchuck hepatitis virus posttranscriptional regulatory element
   5948..5967    +  misc_feature   MCS (fragment): pBluescript multiple cloning site
   5969..6469    +  CDS            nef (fragment): NEF_HV1LA - Experimental evidence at protein level: Swiss-Prot protein existence level 1. Extracellular Nef protein targets CD4(+) T-lymphocytes for apoptosis by interacting with CXCR4 surface receptors. From Human immunodeficiency virus type 1 group M subtype B (isolate Lai) (HIV-1).
   6476..6656    +  LTR            5' LTR (truncated): truncated 5' long terminal repeat (LTR) from HIV-1
   6718..7306    -  rep_origin     ori: high-copy-number ColE1/pMB1/pBR322/pUC origin of replication
   7477..8337    -  CDS            AmpR: β-lactamase; bla; confers resistance to ampicillin, carbenicillin, and related antibiotics
   8338..8442    -  promoter       AmpR promoter: bla
   8501..8553    -  misc_feature   bom (fragment): basis of mobility region from pBR322
>Addgene plasmid #133610 | GWF314 | addgene full sequence | sequence record 261580 | Addgene NGS Result
GACATTGATTATTGACTAGTTATTAATAGTAATCAATTACGGGGTCATTAGTTCATAGCCCATATATGGA
GTTCCGCGTTACATAACTTACGGTAAATGGCCCGCCTGGCTGACCGCCCAACGACCCCCGCCCATTGACG
TCAATAATGACGTATGTTCCCATAGTAACGCCAATAGGGACTTTCCATTGACGTCAATGGGTGGAGTATT
TACGGTAAACTGCCCACTTGGCAGTACATCAAGTGTATCATATGCCAAGTACGCCCCCTATTGACGTCAA
TGACGGTAAATGGCCCGCCTGGCATTATGCCCAGTACATGACCTTATGGGACTTTCCTACTTGGCAGTAC
ATCTACGTATTAGTCATCGCTATTACCATGGTGATGCGGTTTTGGCAGTACATCAATGGGCGTGGATAGC
GGTTTGACTCACGGGGATTTCCAAGTCTCCACCCCATTGACGTCAATGGGAGTTTGTTTTGGCACCAAAA
TCAACGGGACTTTCCAAAATGTCGTAACAACTCCGCCCCATTGACGCAAATGGGCGGTAGGCGTGTACGG
TGGGAGGTCTATATAAGCAGCGCGTTTTGCCTGTACTGGGTCTCTCTGGTTAGACCAGATCTGAGCCTGG
GAGCTCTCTGGCTAACTAGGGAACCCACTGCTTAAGCCTCAATAAAGCTTGCCTTGAGTGCTTCAAGTAG
TGTGTGCCCGTCTGTTGTGTGACTCTGGTAACTAGAGATCCCTCAGACCCTTTTAGTCAGTGTGGAAAAT
CTCTAGCAGTGGCGCCCGAACAGGGACTTGAAAGCGAAAGGGAAACCAGAGGAGCTCTCTCGACGCAGGA
CTCGGCTTGCTGAAGCGCGCACGGCAAGAGGCGAGGGGCGGCGACTGGTGAGTACGCCAAAAATTTTGAC
TAGCGGAGGCTAGAAGGAGAGAGATGGGTGCGAGAGCGTCAGTATTAAGCGGGGGAGAATTAGATCGCGA
TGGGAAAAAATTCGGTTAAGGCCAGGGGGAAAGAAAAAATATAAATTAAAACATATAGTATGGGCAAGCA
GGGAGCTAGAACGATTCGCAGTTAATCCTGGCCTGTTAGAAACATCAGAAGGCTGTAGACAAATACTGGG
ACAGCTACAACCATCCCTTCAGACAGGATCAGAAGAACTTAGATCATTATATAATACAGTAGCAACCCTC
TATTGTGTGCATCAAAGGATAGAGATAAAAGACACCAAGGAAGCTTTAGACAAGATAGAGGAAGAGCAAA
ACAAAAGTAAGACCACCGCACAGCAAGCGGCCGGCCGCTGATCTTCAGACCTGGAGGAGGAGATATGAGG
GACAATTGGAGAAGTGAATTATATAAATATAAAGTAGTAAAAATTGAACCATTAGGAGTAGCACCCACCA
AGGCAAAGAGAAGAGTGGTGCAGAGAGAAAAAAGAGCAGTGGGAATAGGAGCTTTGTTCCTTGGGTTCTT
GGGAGCAGCAGGAAGCACTATGGGCGCAGCGTCAATGACGCTGACGGTACAGGCCAGACAATTATTGTCT
GGTATAGTGCAGCAGCAGAACAATTTGCTGAGGGCTATTGAGGCGCAACAGCATCTGTTGCAACTCACAG
TCTGGGGCATCAAGCAGCTCCAGGCAAGAATCCTGGCTGTGGAAAGATACCTAAAGGATCAACAGCTCCT
GGGGATTTGGGGTTGCTCTGGAAAACTCATTTGCACCACTGCTGTGCCTTGGAATGCTAGTTGGAGTAAT
AAATCTCTGGAACAGATTTGGAATCACACGACCTGGATGGAGTGGGACAGAGAAATTAACAATTACACAA
GCTTAATACACTCCTTAATTGAAGAATCGCAAAACCAGCAAGAAAAGAATGAACAAGAATTATTGGAATT
AGATAAATGGGCAAGTTTGTGGAATTGGTTTAACATAACAAATTGGCTGTGGTATATAAAATTATTCATA
ATGATAGTAGGAGGCTTGGTAGGTTTAAGAATAGTTTTTGCTGTACTTTCTATAGTGAATAGAGTTAGGC
AGGGATATTCACCATTATCGTTTCAGACCCACCTCCCAACCCCGAGGGGACCCGACAGGCCCGAAGGAAT
AGAAGAAGAAGGTGGAGAGAGAGACAGAGACAGATCCATTCGATTAGTGAACGGATCGGCACTGCGTGCG
CCAATTCTGCAGACAAATGGCAGTATTCATCCACAATTTTAAAAGAAAAGGGGGGATTGGGGGGTACAGT
GCAGGGGAAAGAATAGTAGACATAATAGCAACAGACATACAAACTAAAGAATTACAAAAACAAATTACAA
AAATTCAAAATTTTCGGGTTTATTACAGGGACAGCAGAGATCCAGTTTGGTTAGTACCGGGCCCGCTCTA
GAGATCCGACGCGCCATCTCTAGGCCCGCGCCGGCCCCCTCGCACGGACTTGTGGGAGAAGCTCGGCTAC
TCCCCTGCCCCGGTTAATTTGCATATAATATTTCCTAGTAACTATAGAGGCTTAATGTGCGATAAAAGAC
AGATAATCTGTTCTTTTTAATACTAGCTACATTTTACATGATAGGCTTGGATTTCTATAACTTCGTATAG
CATACATTATACGAAGTTATAAACAGCACAAAAGGAAACTCACCCTAACTGTAAAGTAATTGTGTGTTTT
GAGACTATAAGTATCCCTTGGAGAACCACCTTGTTGGCAGACGCGAGGAAGGAGGGCGCGTTTAAGAGCT
ATGCTGGAAACAGCATAGCAAGTTTAAATAAGGCTAGTCCGTTATCAACTTGAAAAAGTGGCACCGAGTC
GGTGCCTGAATGCCTGCGAGCATCTTTTTTTGTTTTTTATGTCTCTGCAGAGTTCGGTCTCGAGTACTAG
GATCCATTAGGCGGCCGCGTGGATAACCGTATTACCGCCATGCATTAGTTATTAATAGTAATCAATTACG
GGGTCATTAGTTCATAGCCCATATATGGAGTTCCGCGTTACATAACTTACGGTAAATGGCCCGCCTGGCT
GACCGCCCAACGACCCCCGCCCATTGACGTCAATAATGACGTATGTTCCCATAGTAACGCCAATAGGGAC
TTTCCATTGACGTCAATGGGTGGAGTATTTACGGTAAACTGCCCACTTGGCAGTACATCAAGTGTATCAT
ATGCCAAGTACGCCCCCTATTGACGTCAATGACGGTAAATGGCCCGCCTGGCATTATGCCCAGTACATGA
CCTTATGGGACTTTCCTACTTGGCAGTACATCTACGTATTAGTCATCGCTATTACCATGGTGATGCGGTT
TTGGCAGTACATCAATGGGCGTGGATAGCGGTTTGACTCACGGGGATTTCCAAGTCTCCACCCCATTGAC
GTCAATGGGAGTTTGTTTTGGCACCAAAATCAACGGGACTTTCCAAAATGTCGTAACAACTCCGCCCCAT
TGACGCAAATGGGCGGTAGGCGTGTACGGTGGGAGGTCTATATAAGCAGAGCTGGTTTAGTGAACCGTCA
GATCCGCTAGCCCACCATGCCCAAAAAGAAAAGAAAAGTGGGTAGTATGAAATCAATTCGCTGTAAAAAC
TGCAACAAACTGTTATTTAAGGCGGATAGTTTTGATCACATTGAAATCAGGTGTCCGCGTTGCAAACGTC
ACATCATAATGCTGAATGCCTGCGAGCATCCCACGGAGAAACATTGTGGGAAAAGAGAAAAAATCACGCA
TTCTGACGAAACCGTGCGTTATGGCTCCGGTAGCGGCTCTGGTGATATCGAGAAGCTTTGCAAAAAAGCT
GAAGAAGAGGCAAAGGAGGCGCAAGAGAAAGCTGATGAGTTGCGGCAACGGCACCCCGACAGCCAGGCTG
CTGAGGATGCTGAGGACTTGGCAAATCTGGCGGTGGCCGCTGTCTTGACGGCTTGCTTGTTGGCCCAAGA
ACATCCAAACGCTGACATTGCAAAGCTTTGCATTAAGGCCGCGTCCGAAGCGGCTGAAGCAGCTTCTAAG
GCAGCCGAGCTGGCGCAACGGCATCCTGACTCCCAAGCGGCGAGGGACGCTATAAAACTCGCATCACAAG
CAGCCAGAGCTGTAATCCTCGCTATTATGCTCGCAGCCGAAAACCCAAACGCTGATATTGCCAAACTGTG
TATAAAGGCGGCTAGTGAAGCCGCAGAAGCTGCAAGCAAAGCAGCAGAACTTGCCCAACGCCACCCCGAC
TCCCAGGCGGCTAGAGATGCTATAAAACTTGCTTCTCAGGCTGCGGAGGCGGTAGAACGAGCGATCTGGC
TGGCAGCAGAGAACCCCAACGCTGACATTGCCAAAAAGTGTATCAAGGCGGCTTCCGAAGCCGCCGAGGA
GGCCAGCAAAGCGGCGGAAGAGGCACAGAGACATCCGGACTCACAGAAAGCACGCGACGAGATTAAAGAG
GCTAGTCAAAAAGCAGAGGAGGTAAAAGAACGCTGTAAGTCCGAGCAAAAACTCATATCTGAGGAGGACT
TGGGAAGCGGAGCTACTAACTTCAGCCTGCTGAAGCAGGCTGGAGACGTGGAGGAGAACCCTGGACCTAG
CGAGCTGATTAAGGAGAACATGCACATGAAGCTGTACATGGAGGGCACCGTGGACAACCATCACTTCAAG
TGCACATCCGAGGGCGAAGGCAAGCCCTACGAGGGCACCCAGACCATGAGAATCAAGGTGGTCGAGGGCG
GCCCTCTCCCCTTCGCCTTCGACATCCTGGCTACTAGCTTCCTCTACGGCAGCAAGACCTTCATCAACCA
CACCCAGGGCATCCCCGACTTCTTCAAGCAGTCCTTCCCTGAGGGCTTCACATGGGAGAGAGTCACCACA
TACGAAGACGGGGGCGTGCTGACCGCTACCCAGGACACCAGCCTCCAGGACGGCTGCCTCATCTACAACG
TCAAGATCAGAGGGGTGAACTTCACATCCAACGGCCCTGTGATGCAGAAGAAAACACTCGGCTGGGAGGC
CTTCACCGAGACGCTGTACCCCGCTGACGGCGGCCTGGAAGGCAGAAACGACATGGCCCTGAAGCTCGTG
GGCGGGAGCCATCTGATCGCAAACATCAAGACCACATATAGATCCAAGAAACCCGCTAAGAACCTCAAGA
TGCCTGGCGTCTACTATGTGGACTACAGACTGGAAAGAATCAAGGAGGCCAACAACGAGACCTACGTCGA
GCAGCACGAGGTGGCAGTGGCCAGATACTGCGACCTCCCTAGCAAACTGGGGCACAAGCTTAATTGATAA
GAATTCGTCGAGGGACCTAATAACTTCGTATAGCATACATTATACGAAGTTATACATGTTTAAGGGTTCC
GGTTCCACTAGGTACAATTCGATATCAAGCTTATCGATAATCAACCTCTGGATTACAAAATTTGTGAAAG
ATTGACTGGTATTCTTAACTATGTTGCTCCTTTTACGCTATGTGGATACGCTGCTTTAATGCCTTTGTAT
CATGCTATTGCTTCCCGTATGGCTTTCATTTTCTCCTCCTTGTATAAATCCTGGTTGCTGTCTCTTTATG
AGGAGTTGTGGCCCGTTGTCAGGCAACGTGGCGTGGTGTGCACTGTGTTTGCTGACGCAACCCCCACTGG
TTGGGGCATTGCCACCACCTGTCAGCTCCTTTCCGGGACTTTCGCTTTCCCCCTCCCTATTGCCACGGCG
GAACTCATCGCCGCCTGCCTTGCCCGCTGCTGGACAGGGGCTCGGCTGTTGGGCACTGACAATTCCGTGG
TGTTGTCGGGGAAATCATCGTCCTTTCCTTGGCTGCTCGCCTGTGTTGCCACCTGGATTCTGCGCGGGAC
GTCCTTCTGCTACGTCCCTTCGGCCCTCAATCCAGCGGACCTTCCTTCCCGCGGCCTGCTGCCGGCTCTG
CGGCCTCTTCCGCGTCTTCGCCTTCGCCCTCAGACGAGTCGGATCTCCCTTTGGGCCGCCTCCCCGCATC
GATACCGTCGACCTCGATCGAGACCTAGAAAAACATGGAGCAATCACAAGTAGCAATACAGCAGCTACCA
ATGCTGATTGTGCCTGGCTAGAAGCACAAGAGGAGGAGGAGGTGGGTTTTCCAGTCACACCTCAGGTACC
TTTAAGACCAATGACTTACAAGGCAGCTGTAGATCTTAGCCACTTTTTAAAAGAAAAGGGGGGACTGGAA
GGGCTAATTCACTCCCAACGAAGACAAGATATCCTTGATCTGTGGATCTACCACACACAAGGCTACTTCC
CTGATTGGCAGAACTACACACCAGGGCCAGGGATCAGATATCCACTGACCTTTGGATGGTGCTACAAGCT
AGTACCAGTTGAGCAAGAGAAGGTAGAAGAAGCCAATGAAGGAGAGAACACCCGCTTGTTACACCCTGTG
AGCCTGCATGGGATGGATGACCCGGAGAGAGAAGTATTAGAGTGGAGGTTTGACAGCCGCCTAGCATTTC
ATCACATGGCCCGAGAGCTGCATCCGGACTGTACTGGGTCTCTCTGGTTAGACCAGATCTGAGCCTGGGA
GCTCTCTGGCTAACTAGGGAACCCACTGCTTAAGCCTCAATAAAGCTTGCCTTGAGTGCTTCAAGTAGTG
TGTGCCCGTCTGTTGTGTGACTCTGGTAACTAGAGATCCCTCAGACCCTTTTAGTCAGTGTGGAAAATCT
CTAGCAGCATGTGAGCAAAAGGCCAGCAAAAGGCCAGGAACCGTAAAAAGGCCGCGTTGCTGGCGTTTTT
CCATAGGCTCCGCCCCCCTGACGAGCATCACAAAAATCGACGCTCAAGTCAGAGGTGGCGAAACCCGACA
GGACTATAAAGATACCAGGCGTTTCCCCCTGGAAGCTCCCTCGTGCGCTCTCCTGTTCCGACCCTGCCGC
TTACCGGATACCTGTCCGCCTTTCTCCCTTCGGGAAGCGTGGCGCTTTCTCATAGCTCACGCTGTAGGTA
TCTCAGTTCGGTGTAGGTCGTTCGCTCCAAGCTGGGCTGTGTGCACGAACCCCCCGTTCAGCCCGACCGC
TGCGCCTTATCCGGTAACTATCGTCTTGAGTCCAACCCGGTAAGACACGACTTATCGCCACTGGCAGCAG
CCACTGGTAACAGGATTAGCAGAGCGAGGTATGTAGGCGGTGCTACAGAGTTCTTGAAGTGGTGGCCTAA
CTACGGCTACACTAGAAGAACAGTATTTGGTATCTGCGCTCTGCTGAAGCCAGTTACCTTCGGAAAAAGA
GTTGGTAGCTCTTGATCCGGCAAACAAACCACCGCTGGTAGCGGTGGTTTTTTTGTTTGCAAGCAGCAGA
TTACGCGCAGAAAAAAAGGATCTCAAGAAGATCCTTTGATCTTTTCTACGGGGTCTGACGCTCAGTGGAA
CGAAAACTCACGTTAAGGGATTTTGGTCATGAGATTATCAAAAAGGATCTTCACCTAGATCCTTTTAAAT
TAAAAATGAAGTTTTAAATCAATCTAAAGTATATATGAGTAAACTTGGTCTGACAGTTACCAATGCTTAA
TCAGTGAGGCACCTATCTCAGCGATCTGTCTATTTCGTTCATCCATAGTTGCCTGACTCCCCGTCGTGTA
GATAACTACGATACGGGAGGGCTTACCATCTGGCCCCAGTGCTGCAATGATACCGCGAGACCCACGCTCA
CCGGCTCCAGATTTATCAGCAATAAACCAGCCAGCCGGAAGGGCCGAGCGCAGAAGTGGTCCTGCAACTT
TATCCGCCTCCATCCAGTCTATTAATTGTTGCCGGGAAGCTAGAGTAAGTAGTTCGCCAGTTAATAGTTT
GCGCAACGTTGTTGCCATTGCTACAGGCATCGTGGTGTCACGCTCGTCGTTTGGTATGGCTTCATTCAGC
TCCGGTTCCCAACGATCAAGGCGAGTTACATGATCCCCCATGTTGTGCAAAAAAGCGGTTAGCTCCTTCG
GTCCTCCGATCGTTGTCAGAAGTAAGTTGGCCGCAGTGTTATCACTCATGGTTATGGCAGCACTGCATAA
TTCTCTTACTGTCATGCCATCCGTAAGATGCTTTTCTGTGACTGGTGAGTACTCAACCAAGTCATTCTGA
GAATAGTGTATGCGGCGACCGAGTTGCTCTTGCCCGGCGTCAATACGGGATAATACCGCGCCACATAGCA
GAACTTTAAAAGTGCTCATCATTGGAAAACGTTCTTCGGGGCGAAAACTCTCAAGGATCTTACCGCTGTT
GAGATCCAGTTCGATGTAACCCACTCGTGCACCCAACTGATCTTCAGCATCTTTTACTTTCACCAGCGTT
TCTGGGTGAGCAAAAACAGGAAGGCAAAATGCCGCAAAAAAGGGAATAAGGGCGACACGGAAATGTTGAA
TACTCATACTCTTCCTTTTTCAATATTATTGAAGCATTTATCAGGGTTATTGTCTCATGAGCGGATACAT
ATTTGAATGTATTTAGAAAAATAAACAAATAGGGGTTCCGCGCACATTTCCCCGAAAAGTGCCACCTGAC
GTCGACGGATCGGGAGATCTCCCGATCCCCTATGGTGCACTCTCAGTACAATCTGCTCTGATGCCGCATA
GTTAAGCCAGTATCTGCTCCCTGCTTGTGTGTTGGAGGTCGCTGAGTAGTGCGCGAGCAAAATTTAAGCT
ACAACAAGGCAAGGCTTGACCGACAATTGCATGAAGAATCTGCTTAGGGTTAGGCGTTTTGCGCTGCTTC
GCGATGTACGGGCCAGATATACGCGTT
